>Addgene plasmid #140668 | pJ2076.2_cL | addgene full sequence | sequence record 305140 | Addgene NGS Result
CACTGCCGTATAGGCAGCATCTTAGAGTATGTAGTTTCAGAGCTATGCTGGAAACAGCATAGCAAGTTGA
AATAAGGCTAGTCCGTTATCAACTTGAAAAAGTGGCACCGAGTCGGTGCGTTCACTGCCGTATAGGCAGT
CGCTGGGACGCCCGGGATCCAAGAGATTTCTACACGATTGAGCACTGTCTCAGCCTGCGGTCCGGGTTCA
CTGCCGTATAGGCAGTAATTTTGTTTAACTTTAAGAAGGAGATATACATATGCGTAAAGGCGAAGAACTG
TTTACCGGTGTGGTTCCGATTCTGGTGGAACTGGACGGCGATGTTAATGGTCATAAATTCAGTGTTCGCG
GCGAAGGTGAAGGCGATGCGACGAACGGCAAACTGACCCTGAAATTTATCTGCACCACGGGTAAACTGCC
GGTCCCGTGGCCGACGCTGGTGACCACGCTGACCTATGGCGTTCAATGTTTTGCGCGTTACCCGGATCAC
ATGAAACAGCACGACTTTTTCAAATCGGCCATGCCGGAAGGCTATGTGCAGGAACGTACGATTAGCTTTA
AAGACGATGGTACGTATAAAACCCGCGCGGAAGTGAAATTCGAAGGCGATACCCTGGTTAACCGTATCGA
ACTGAAAGGTATCGATTTCAAAGAAGACGGCAATATTCTGGGTCATAAACTGGAATATAACTTCAATTCC
CACAACGTGTACATCACCGCGGATAAACAGAAAAACGGCATTAAAGCCAATTTCAAAATCCGCCATAATG
TGGAAGATGGTAGCGTTCAGCTGGCCGACCACTATCAGCAAAACACGCCGATTGGTGATGGCCCGGTCCT
GCTGCCGGACAATCACTACCTGAGTACCCAGTCCGTGCTGTCAAAAGATCCGAACGAAAAACGTGACCAC
ATGGTCCTGCTGGAATTTGTGACGGCTGCGGGTATCACCCACGGCATGGACGAACTGTATAAAATGTCCC
GCCGTAATACTGACGCCATCACAATCCACAGCATCCTGGATTGGATTGAAGACTAATAATCGCTGGGACG
CCCGCCTGCAGGCTCGGTACCAAATTCCAGAAAAGAGGCCTCCCGAAAGGGGGGCCTTTTTTCGTTTTGG
TCCTAATAGATAAAGGATAGGTCTGGTAGTGTTGTTCGTTCTCGCAGGTAAATCAATAATACTCAGCAGT
TCCGTAGACTTTTCAGTGGGACAGGGTAGCGATAACAGATAGATTGTAATAAGACACAGTAGGTGCTCGT
AGTTGCGTGAAGAGAACCGCTCAGGAAATCCAGTCAGAAGTATTGGTAATCGTTGAAAACTCAGTCGACG
CACTTACTGAAGACGTCCTATTACACTCGTCGTTGGAAACTGAAGATGCGGCCGCGGAAACACAGAAAAA
AGCCCGCACCTGACAGTGCGGGCTTTTTTTTTCGACCAAAGGTAGCGAACGACGAGTCACTGTTGAGGAT
AAATACTTTCTCTACTAGGCGCCTGTTACACAGGTCCTCAGCGGCGCGCCTTTGTCGGTGAACGCTCTCC
TGAGTAGGACAAATCCGCCGGGAGCGGATTTGAACGTTGTGAAGCAACGGCCCGGAGGGTGGCGGGCAGG
ACGCCCGCCATAAACTGCCAGGCATCAAACTAAGCAGAAGGCCATCCTGACGGATGGCCTTTTTGCGTTT
CAGATCTACCGGTAAACCAGCAATAGACATAAGCGGCTATTTAACGACCCTGCCCTGAACCGACGACAAG
CTGACGACCGGGTCTCCGCAAGTGGCACTTTTCGGGGAAATGTGCGCGGAACCCCTATTTGTTTATTTTT
CTAAATACATTCAAATATGTATCCGCTCATGAATTAATTCTTAGAAAAACTCATCGAGCATCAAATGAAA
CTGCAATTTATTCATATCAGGATTATCAATACCATATTTTTGAAAAAGCCGTTTCTGTAATGAAGGAGAA
AACTCACCGAGGCAGTTCCATAGGATGGCAAGATCCTGGTATCGGTCTGCGATTCCGACTCGTCCAACAT
CAATACAACCTATTAATTTCCCCTCGTCAAAAATAAGGTTATCAAGTGAGAAATCACCATGAGTGACGAC
TGAATCCGGTGAGAATGGCAAAAGTTTATGCATTTCTTTCCAGACTTGTTCAACAGGCCAGCCATTACGC
TCGTCATCAAAATCACTCGCATCAACCAAACCGTTATTCATTCGTGATTGCGCCTGAGCGAGACGAAATA
CGCGGTCGCTGTTAAAAGGACAATTACAAACAGGAATCGAATGCAACCGGCGCAGGAACACTGCCAGCGC
ATCAACAATATTTTCACCTGAATCAGGATATTCTTCTAATACCTGGAATGCTGTTTTCCCGGGGATCGCA
GTGGTGAGTAACCATGCATCATCAGGAGTACGGATAAAATGCTTGATGGTCGGAAGAGGCATAAATTCCG
TCAGCCAGTTTAGTCTGACCATCTCATCTGTAACATCATTGGCAACGCTACCTTTGCCATGTTTCAGAAA
CAACTCTGGCGCATCGGGCTTCCCATACAATCGATAGATTGTCGCACCTGATTGCCCGACATTATCGCGA
GCCCATTTATACCCATATAAATCAGCATCCATGTTGGAATTTAATCGCGGCCTAGAGCAAGACGTTTCCC
GTTGAATATGGCTCATACTCTTCCTTTTTCAATATTATTGAAGCATTTATCAGGGTTATTGTCTCATGAG
CGGATACATATTTGAATGTATTTAGAAAAATAAACAAATAGGCATGCTAGCGCAGAAACGTCCTAGAAGA
TGCCAGGAGGATACTTAGCAGAGAGACAATAAGGCCGGAGCGAAGCCGTTTTTCCATAGGCTCCGCCCCC
CTGACGAACATCACGAAATCTGACGCTCAAATCAGTGGTGGCGAAACCCGACAGGACTATAAAGATACCA
GGCGTTTCCCCCTGATGGCTCCCTCTTGCGCTCTCCTGTTCCCGTCCTGCGGCGTCCGTGTTGTGGTGGA
GGCTTTACCCAAATCACCACGTCCCGTTCCGTGTAGACAGTTCGCTCCAAGCTGGGCTGTGTGCAAGAAC
CCCCCGTTCAGCCCGACTGCTGCGCCTTATCCGGTAACTATCATCTTGAGTCCAACCCGGAAAGACACGA
CAAAACGCCACTGGCAGCAGCCATTGGTAACTGAGAATTAGTGGATTTAGATATCGAGAGTCTTGAAGTG
GTGGCCTAACAGAGGCTACACTGAAAGGACAGTATTTGGTATCTGCGCTCCACTAAAGCCAGTTACCAGG
TTAAGCAGTTCCCCAACTGACTTAACCTTCGATCAAACCGCCTCCCCAGGCGGTTTTTTCGTTTACAGAG
CAGGAGATTACGACGATCGTAAAAGGATCTCAAGAAGATCCTTTACGGATTCCCGACACCATCACTCTAG
AGAATTCATAGGATAGATTCTGGAAACTTTACCGTCCGAGCTCCAGCCTGCGGTCCGGTTGACGGCTAGC
TCAGTCCTAGGTACAGTGCTAGCTCGCTGGGACGCCCGAGAGCCGAATCGCACTTATTTACAGTAGTTCA
GCCTGCGGTCCGGCCATACATACTCTAAGATGTGTCTCGCTGGGACGCCCGGGGACTACACTTACGAAAC
TATTGATTGCTCAGCCTGCGGTCCGGTGTAAGAGAAATCCACGAAGGAAAAGGTGAAAGCAGAACAGATA
ATCAGTAATAGTAGCAACTCAACCACAGGACACTTCCCTCACTCCGAACGAATCACAATACGCTCCAATC
TTCAACTACACGATAAAACTGGTAATCCCAACAACCTGACTCACACTCTACTTTCTCAACGAGGAACTTC
TTATTCTGATACAATCTCGCTGGGACGCCCGCTCGAGCAATAAACAGTTGATAGGGCTTCTCCGTTACCA
TGGTTCAGCCAAAAAACTTAAGACCGCCGGTCTTGTCCACTACCTTGCAGTAATGCGGTGGACAGGATCG
GCGGTTTTCTTTTCTCTTCTCAATTCTTCTGACCTGTAACGAATAATAGATAGTAAAGTAGTCTCCGATT
GAGTTTTCTCTGCCGAGTCCCACCCAGTTCTGTGATTTCAGTAAGTTGGTAATTGATACACTGTTGCGAG
AACTGCTGCCTGGTAGTAGATAGGTTGTTATTGAGTAAGAAGGTAAAGTGAACGAAATCCCTGAAACTGA
GACTGTAGAAAATAAGCTTCAGCCTGCGGTCCGGTTGACAGCTAGCTCAGTCCTAGGTACTGTGCTAGCT
CGCTGGGACGCCCGAGATAGCCGTTACACAGGTGACACTTATTTCAGCCTGCGGTCCGGCCACACTAGAG
TCTAGCTTGAGATCGCTGGGACGCCCGTGAACAGTTGCTCTGATTGAAACCACGATTCAGCCTGCGGTCC
GGGTT
Features (pLannotate 1.2.2; 12 found; start..end, strand, type, name):
     52..119     +  misc_RNA       tracrRNA (fragment): trans-activating CRISPR RNA for the Streptococcus pyogenes CRISPR/Cas9 system
    230..252     +  RBS            RBS: efficient ribosome binding site from bacteriophage T7 gene 10 (Olins and Rangwala, 1989)
    260..973     +  CDS            Superfolder GFP: Superfolder GFP is a basic (constitutively fluorescent) green fluorescent protein published in 2005, derived from Aequorea victoria. It is reported to be a very rapidly-maturing weak dimer.
    974..1033    +  CDS            marA (fragment): MARA_ECOLI - Experimental evidence at protein level: Swiss-Prot protein existence level 1. May be a transcriptional activator of genes involved in the multiple antibiotic resistance (Mar) phenotype. It can also activate genes such as sodA, zwf and micF. From Escherichia coli (strain K12).
   1521..1554    +  terminator     rrnB T1 terminator (fragment): Escherichia coli rrnB; transcription terminator T1 from the E. coli rrnB gene
   1646..1673    +  terminator     rrnB T2 terminator: transcription terminator T2 from the E. coli rrnB gene
   1795..1852    +  promoter       AmpR promoter (fragment): bla
   1861..2676    -  CDS            KanR: aminoglycoside phosphotransferase; aph(3')-Ia; confers resistance to kanamycin in bacteria or G418 (Geneticin®) in eukaryotes
   2677..2768    -  promoter       AmpR promoter: bla
   2786..3421    -  rep_origin     ColA ori: Plasmids containing the ColA origin of replication can be propagated in E. coli cells that contain additional plasmids with compatible origins.
   3489..3513    +  promoter       J23119(SpeI) promoter (fragment): bacterial promoter (Registry of Standard Biological Parts BBa J23119) modified to end with an SpeI site
   4235..4259    +  promoter       J23119(SpeI) promoter (fragment): bacterial promoter (Registry of Standard Biological Parts BBa J23119) modified to end with an SpeI site
