[The description below was written by a language model from this plasmid's Addgene catalogue record and pLannotate feature annotations shown in this document.]
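Description:
pJ2076.2_cL is a 4.4 kb bacterial expression plasmid for synthetic biology work in E. coli, built on the pCOLA backbone. It replicates from the ColA origin, which is compatible with other common origin groups and so allows the plasmid to coexist with additional plasmids in the same cell. Selection is by kanamycin through an aminoglycoside phosphotransferase (KanR) gene driven by the bla promoter. This compatibility matters here because the depositor notes that two companion plasmids, pJ2018 and pJ2077.2, must also be present for the encoded circuit to operate as designed.

The catalogue describes the insert only as the "cL" control for a toggle switch experiment, from a study of multistable and dynamic CRISPRi-based synthetic circuits. It does not explain what "cL" stands for or how this control differs from the full toggle switch. The automated annotation shows a superfolder GFP reporter preceded by the phage T7 gene 10 ribosome binding site. A short fragment matching MarA is fused directly to its 3' end; such a tail may act as a degradation tag to shorten reporter half-life, though the record does not say so. Partial rrnB T1 and full T2 terminators lie downstream. A fragment of the Streptococcus pyogenes tracrRNA, consistent with a single guide RNA scaffold, sits upstream of the reporter. Two fragments resembling the constitutive J23119 promoter lie elsewhere on the plasmid. The annotation does not identify the guide targets, the promoter driving sfGFP, or the contents of several unannotated stretches; the depositor's own annotated file is said to contain these details. No dCas9 gene is annotated on this plasmid, so it is presumably supplied in trans.
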