Addgene plasmid #140668: pJ2076.2_cL
Purpose: cL control for toggle switch experiment
Depositing lab: Yolanda Schaerli. Depositing organization: Universite de Lausanne (UNIL). Publication: Multistable and dynamic CRISPRi-based synthetic circuits. Santos-Moreno J, Tasiudi E, Stelling J, Schaerli Y. Nat Commun. 2020 Jun 2;11(1):2746. doi: 10.1038/s41467-020-16574-1. PubMed 32488086.
Backbone
  Vector backbone: pCOLA
  Vector type: Bacterial Expression, Synthetic Biology
Growth in bacteria
  Bacterial resistance: Kanamycin, 50 μg/mL
  Growth temperature: 37°C
  Growth strain: DH5alpha
  Copy number: High Copy
Gene/Insert
  Gene/Insert name: cL control for toggle switch experiment
Terms and licenses: Academic/Nonprofit Terms; Industry Terms: Not Available to Industry
Depositor comments: GenBank file with original annotations can be downloaded from the "Resource Information" section. Please note that, in addition, plasmids pJ2018 and pJ2077.2 are needed for the circuit encoded on this plasmid to operate as designed.
How to cite: pJ2076.2_cL was a gift from Yolanda Schaerli (Addgene plasmid # 140668 ; http://n2t.net/addgene:140668 ; RRID:Addgene_140668)
